>Addgene plasmid #163070 | pMOS018E: Entry vector for: ratiometric pHluorin (mitchondrial) | addgene full sequence | sequence record 325095 | Addgene NGS Result
CTTTCCTGCGTTATCCCCTGATTCTGTGGATAACCGTATTACCGCTAGCATGGATCTCGGGGACGTCTAA
CTACTAAGCGAGAGTAGGGAACTGCCAGGCATCAAATAAAACGAAAGGCTCAGTCGGAAGACTGGGCCTT
TCGTTTTATCTGTTGTTTGTCGGTGAACGCTCTCCTGAGTAGGACAAATCCGCCGGGAGCGGATTTGAAC
GTTGTGAAGCAACGGCCCGGAGGGTGGCGGGCAGGACGCCCGCCATAAACTGCCAGGCATCAAACTAAGC
AGAAGGCCATCCTGACGGATGGCCTTTTTGCGTTTCTACAAACTCTTCCTGTTAGTTAGTTACTTAAGCT
CGGGCCCCAAATAATGATTTTATTTTGACTGATAGTGACCTGTTCGTTGCAACAAATTGATAAGCAATGC
TTTTTTATAATGCCAACTTTGTACAAAAAAGCAGGCTGGCGCCGGAACCAATTCAGTCGACTGGATCCGC
CACCATGTCCGTCCTGACGCCGCTGCTGCTGCGGGGCTTGACAGGCTCGGCCCGGCGGCTCCCAGTGCCG
CGCGCCAAGATCCATTCGTTGGGTGACCCGCCAGTCGCTAGCAGTAAAGGAGAAGAACTTTTCACTGGAG
TTGTCCCAATTCTTGTTGAATTAGATGGTGATGTTAATGGGCACAAATTTTCTGTCAGTGGAGAGGGTGA
AGGTGATGCAACATACGGAAAACTTACCCTTAAATTTATTTGCACTACTGGAAAACTACCTGTTCCATGG
CCAACACTTGTCACTACTTTCTCTTATGGTGTTCAATGCTTTTCAAGATACCCAGATCATATGAAACGGC
ATGACTTTTTCAAGAGTGCCATGCCCGAAGGTTATGTACAGGAAAGAACTATATTTTTCAAAGATGACGG
GAACTACAAGACACGTGCTGAAGTCAAGTTTGAAGGTGATACCCTTGTTAATAGAATCGAGTTAAAAGGT
ATTGATTTTAAAGATGATGGAAACATTCTTGGACACAAATTGGAATACAACTATAACGAGCACTTGGTGT
ACATCATGGCAGACAAACAAAAGAATGGTACCAAAGCTATCTTTCAAGTTCACCACAACATTGAAGATGG
AGGCGTTCAACTAGCAGACCATTATCAACAAAATACTCCAATTGGCGATGGCCCTGTCCTTTTACCAGAC
AACCATTACCTGCACACACAATCTGCCCTTTCGAAAGATCCCAACGAAAAGAGAGACCACATGGTCCTTC
TTGAGTTTGTAACAGCTGCTGGGATTACACATGGCATGGATGAACTATACAAATGAATTCGCGGCCGCAC
TCGAGATATCTAGACCCAGCTTTCTTGTACAAAGTTGGCATTATAAGAAAGCATTGCTTATCAATTTGTT
GCAACGAACAGGTCACTATCAGTCAAAATAAAATCATTATTTGCCATCCAGCTGCAGCTCTGGCCCGTGT
CTCAAAATCTCTGATGTTACATTGCACAAGATAAAAATATATCATCATGAACAATAAAACTGTCTGCTTA
CATAAACAGTAATACAAGGGGTGTTATGAGCCATATTCAACGGGAAACGTCGAGGCCGCGATTAAATTCC
AACATGGATGCTGATTTATATGGGTATAAATGGGCTCGCGATAATGTCGGGCAATCAGGTGCGACAATCT
ATCGCTTGTATGGGAAGCCCGATGCGCCAGAGTTGTTTCTGAAACATGGCAAAGGTAGCGTTGCCAATGA
TGTTACAGATGAGATGGTCAGACTAAACTGGCTGACGGAATTTATGCCTCTTCCGACCATCAAGCATTTT
ATCCGTACTCCTGATGATGCATGGTTACTCACCACTGCGATCCCCGGAAAAACAGCATTCCAGGTATTAG
AAGAATATCCTGATTCAGGTGAAAATATTGTTGATGCGCTGGCAGTGTTCCTGCGCCGGTTGCATTCGAT
TCCTGTTTGTAATTGTCCTTTTAACAGCGATCGCGTATTTCGTCTCGCTCAGGCGCAATCACGAATGAAT
AACGGTTTGGTTGATGCGAGTGATTTTGATGACGAGCGTAATGGCTGGCCTGTTGAACAAGTCTGGAAAG
AAATGCATAAACTTTTGCCATTCTCACCGGATTCAGTCGTCACTCATGGTGATTTCTCACTTGATAACCT
TATTTTTGACGAGGGGAAATTAATAGGTTGTATTGATGTTGGACGAGTCGGAATCGCAGACCGATACCAG
GATCTTGCCATCCTATGGAACTGCCTCGGTGAGTTTTCTCCTTCATTACAGAAACGGCTTTTTCAAAAAT
ATGGTATTGATAATCCTGATATGAATAAATTGCAGTTTCATTTGATGCTCGATGAGTTTTTCTAATCAGA
ATTGGTTAATTGGTTGTAACATTATTCAGATTGGGCCCCGTTCCACTGAGCGTCAGACCCCGTAGAAAAG
ATCAAAGGATCTTCTTGAGATCCTTTTTTTCTGCGCGTAATCTGCTGCTTGCAAACAAAAAAACCACCGC
TACCAGCGGTGGTTTGTTTGCCGGATCAAGAGCTACCAACTCTTTTTCCGAAGGTAACTGGCTTCAGCAG
AGCGCAGATACCAAATACTGTTCTTCTAGTGTAGCCGTAGTTAGGCCACCACTTCAAGAACTCTGTAGCA
CCGCCTACATACCTCGCTCTGCTAATCCTGTTACCAGTGGCTGCTGCCAGTGGCGATAAGTCGTGTCTTA
CCGGGTTGGACTCAAGACGATAGTTACCGGATAAGGCGCAGCGGTCGGGCTGAACGGGGGGTTCGTGCAC
ACAGCCCAGCTTGGAGCGAACGACCTACACCGAACTGAGATACCTACAGCGTGAGCTATGAGAAAGCGCC
ACGCTTCCCGAAGGGAGAAAGGCGGACAGGTATCCGGTAAGCGGCAGGGTCGGAACAGGAGAGCGCACGA
GGGAGCTTCCAGGGGGAAACGCCTGGTATCTTTATAGTCCTGTCGGGTTTCGCCACCTCTGACTTGAGCG
TCGATTTTTGTGATGCTCGTCAGGGGGGCGGAGCCTATGGAAAAACGCCAGCAACGCGGCCTTTTTACGG
TTCCTGGCCTTTTGCTGGCCTTTTGCTCACATGTT
Features (pLannotate 1.2.2; 9 found; start..end, strand, type, name):
      1..46      +  rep_origin     RSF ori (fragment): Plasmids containing the RSF 1030 origin of replication can be propagated in E. coli cells that contain additional plasmids with compatible origins.
    106..149     -  terminator     rrnB T1 terminator: Escherichia coli rrnB; transcription terminator T1 from the E. coli rrnB gene
    281..308     +  terminator     rrnB T2 terminator: transcription terminator T2 from the E. coli rrnB gene
    358..457     +  protein_bind   attL1: mutant version of attL; recombination site for the Gateway® LR reaction LR Clonase™
    495..569     +  CDS            COX8 presequence: mitochondrial presequence of human cytochrome c oxidase subunit VIII (Rizutto et al., 1989)
    603..1314    +  CDS            ratiometric pHluorin (fragment): pH-sensitive mutant of green fluorescent protein (Miesenböck et al., 1998) responds to a drop in pH with a reversible decrease in excitation at 395 nm and a corresponding increase in excitation at 475 nm
   1344..1443    -  protein_bind   attL2: mutant version of attL; recombination site for the Gateway® LR reaction LR Clonase™
   1566..2375    +  CDS            KanR: aminoglycoside phosphotransferase; aph(3')-Ia; confers resistance to kanamycin in bacteria or G418 (Geneticin®) in eukaryotes
   2465..3053    +  rep_origin     ori: high-copy-number ColE1/pMB1/pBR322/pUC origin of replication
