[The description below was written by a language model from this plasmid's Addgene catalogue record and pLannotate feature annotations shown in this document.]
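Description:
pMOS018E is a Gateway entry vector built on a pENTR backbone. It carries a mitochondrially targeted version of ratiometric pHluorin, a synthetic, genetically encoded pH sensor. The plasmid is propagated in E. coli at high copy from a ColE1/pUC-type origin and selected with kanamycin through an aph(3')-Ia (KanR) cassette. The feature table also flags a short fragment resembling the RSF origin at the start of the sequence, most likely an annotation of residual backbone sequence rather than a functional second origin. The sequenced record is about 3.1 kb, somewhat less than the sum of the catalogue backbone and insert sizes.

The payload lies between attL1 and attL2, the recombination sites used in the LR Clonase reaction to move an insert into an attR-containing destination vector. It consists of the mitochondrial presequence of human cytochrome c oxidase subunit VIII (COX8), followed by the ratiometric pHluorin coding sequence. It was cloned by restriction digestion between BamHI and EcoRI sites. The presequence directs the fusion protein into mitochondria. Ratiometric pHluorin is a GFP mutant that responds to acidification with a reversible decrease in excitation near 395 nm and an increase near 475 nm, so the ratio of the two excitation bands reports pH independently of sensor concentration. The rrnB T1 and T2 terminators upstream of attL1 insulate the insert from read-through transcription in bacteria.

No eukaryotic promoter is annotated, as expected for an entry clone, so expression depends on the chosen destination vector. The plasmid belongs to a sensor collection associated with multiplexed optical recordings of cellular physiology, where it would supply a mitochondrial pH reporter.
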