Addgene plasmid #163070: pMOS018E: Entry vector for: ratiometric pHluorin (mitchondrial)
Purpose: Entry vector for: ratiometric pHluorin (mitchondrial)
Depositing lab: Adam Cohen. Depositing organization: Harvard University. Publication: Multiplexed Optical Sensors in Arrayed Islands of Cells for multimodal recordings of cellular physiology. Werley CA, Boccardo S, Rigamonti A, Hansson EM, Cohen AE. Nat Commun. 2020 Aug 4;11(1):3881. doi: 10.1038/s41467-020-17607-5. PubMed 32753572.
Backbone
  Vector backbone: pENTR
  Backbone size w/o insert (bp): 2586
  Vector type: Gateway entry vector
Growth in bacteria
  Bacterial resistance: Kanamycin, 50 μg/mL
  Growth temperature: 37°C
  Growth strain: DH5alpha
  Copy number: High Copy
Gene/Insert
  Gene/Insert name: ratiometric pHluorin
  Species: Synthetic
  Insert size (bp): 822
  Cloning method: Restriction Enzyme; 5′ cloning site BamHI (unknown if destroyed); 3′ cloning site EcoRI (unknown if destroyed)
  Sequencing primers: 5′ CTACAAACTCTTCCTGTTAGTTAG; 3′ ATGGCTCATAACACCCCTTG
Resource information
  A portion of this plasmid was derived from a plasmid made by: Gero Miesenboeck
Terms and licenses: Academic/Nonprofit Terms; Industry Terms: Not Available to Industry
Depositor comments: Please see PMID: 9671304 for original reporter gene characterization.
How to cite: pMOS018E: Entry vector for: ratiometric pHluorin (mitchondrial) was a gift from Adam Cohen (Addgene plasmid # 163070 ; http://n2t.net/addgene:163070 ; RRID:Addgene_163070)
