>Addgene plasmid #163070 | pMOS018E: Entry vector for: ratiometric pHluorin (mitchondrial) | depositor partial sequence | sequence record 315876 | COX8TS-ratiometric pHluorin
ATGTCCGTCCTGACGCCGCTGCTGCTGCGGGGCTTGACAGGCTCGGCCCGGCGGCTCCCAGTGCCGCGCG
CCAAGATCCATTCGTTGGGTGACCCGCCAGTCGCTAGCAGTAAAGGAGAAGAACTTTTCACTGGAGTTGT
CCCAATTCTTGTTGAATTAGATGGTGATGTTAATGGGCACAAATTTTCTGTCAGTGGAGAGGGTGAAGGT
GATGCAACATACGGAAAACTTACCCTTAAATTTATTTGCACTACTGGAAAACTACCTGTTCCATGGCCAA
CACTTGTCACTACTTTCTCTTATGGTGTTCAATGCTTTTCAAGATACCCAGATCATATGAAACGGCATGA
CTTTTTCAAGAGTGCCATGCCCGAAGGTTATGTACAGGAAAGAACTATATTTTTCAAAGATGACGGGAAC
TACAAGACACGTGCTGAAGTCAAGTTTGAAGGTGATACCCTTGTTAATAGAATCGAGTTAAAAGGTATTG
ATTTTAAAGATGATGGAAACATTCTTGGACACAAATTGGAATACAACTATAACGAGCACTTGGTGTACAT
CATGGCAGACAAACAAAAGAATGGTACCAAAGCTATCTTTCAAGTTCACCACAACATTGAAGATGGAGGC
GTTCAACTAGCAGACCATTATCAACAAAATACTCCAATTGGCGATGGCCCTGTCCTTTTACCAGACAACC
ATTACCTGCACACACAATCTGCCCTTTCGAAAGATCCCAACGAAAAGAGAGACCACATGGTCCTTCTTGA
GTTTGTAACAGCTGCTGGGATTACACATGGCATGGATGAACTATACAAATGA
